Addgene plasmid #183530: pAAV-CaMKIIa-hsChRmine-eYFP-WPRE
Purpose: Optogenetics
Depositing lab: Karl Deisseroth. Depositing organization: Stanford University. Publication: Structural basis for channel conduction in the pump-like channelrhodopsin ChRmine. Kishi KE, Kim YS, Fukuda M, Inoue M, Kusakizako T, Wang PY, Ramakrishnan C, Byrne EFX, Thadhani E, Paggi JM, Matsui TE, Yamashita K, Nagata T, Konno M, Quirin S, Lo M, Benster T, Uemura T, Liu K, Shibata M, Nomura N, Iwata S, Nureki O, Dror RO, Inoue K, Deisseroth K, Kato HE. Cell. 2022 Feb 17;185(4):672-689.e23. doi: 10.1016/j.cell.2022.01.007. Epub 2022 Feb 2. PubMed 35114111.
Backbone
  Vector backbone: pAAV-CaMKIIa
  Backbone manufacturer: Stratagene
  Backbone size w/o insert (bp): 5384
  Vector type: AAV
Growth in bacteria
  Bacterial resistance: Ampicillin, 100 μg/mL
  Growth temperature: 37°C
  Growth strain: NEB Stable
  Copy number: High Copy
Gene/Insert
  Gene/Insert name: hsChRmine-eYFP
  Species: Synthetic; derived from Tiarina fusus
  Insert size (bp): 1710
  Mutation: H33R
  Promoter: CaMKIIa
  Cloning method: Restriction Enzyme; 5′ cloning site BamHI (not destroyed); 3′ cloning site EcoRI (not destroyed)
  Sequencing primers: 5′ CTGGATGCTGACGAAGGCTCG; 3′ GAATACCAGTCAATCTTTCAC
Terms and licenses: Academic/Nonprofit Terms; Industry Terms: Not Available to Industry
How to cite: pAAV-CaMKIIa-hsChRmine-eYFP-WPRE was a gift from Karl Deisseroth (Addgene plasmid # 183530 ; http://n2t.net/addgene:183530 ; RRID:Addgene_183530)
