[The description below was written by a language model from this plasmid's Addgene catalogue record and pLannotate feature annotations shown in this document.]
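Description:
pAAV-CaMKIIa-hsChRmine-eYFP-WPRE is an adeno-associated virus transfer plasmid for optogenetics, built on a Stratagene-derived pAAV-CaMKIIa backbone. The sequenced record is about 7.1 kb. In bacteria it is maintained as a high-copy plasmid through a ColE1/pUC-type origin and selected with ampicillin via the β-lactamase gene. An f1 phage origin is also present in the backbone. The expression cassette is flanked by AAV2 inverted terminal repeats, which allow the intervening DNA to be replicated and packaged into recombinant AAV particles when helper functions are supplied. The annotation detects the upstream ITR only as short fragments, while the downstream ITR is called in full.

The payload is driven by the mouse CaMKIIα promoter, commonly used to direct expression to excitatory neurons. It controls hsChRmine, a synthetic variant of the pump-like channelrhodopsin ChRmine derived from Tiarina fusus and carrying the H33R substitution, fused to eYFP for fluorescent visualisation of expressing cells. The opsin coding region itself is not annotated in the feature table, but it would occupy the unannotated gap between the promoter and the reporter. A short fragment matching the inward-rectifier potassium channel KCNJ2 (Kir2.1) lies immediately upstream of eYFP. Its position is consistent with the membrane-trafficking signals often added to opsin fusions, although the record does not state its function. Downstream, a WPRE enhances transcript stability and expression, and the human growth hormone polyadenylation signal terminates the message. The insert was cloned between BamHI and EcoRI sites, both retained. The construct is suited to producing AAV for light-driven control of neurons.
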