Features (pLannotate 1.2.2; 16 found; start..end, strand, type, name):
     12..39      +  repeat_region  AAV2 ITR (fragment): inverted terminal repeat of adeno-associated virus serotype 2 inverted
     68..95      +  repeat_region  AAV2 ITR (fragment): inverted terminal repeat of adeno-associated virus serotype 2 inverted
    149..1437    +  promoter       CaMKII promoter: promoter for the mouse calcium/calmodulin-dependent kinase II α subunit
   2412..2471    +  CDS            KCNJ2 (fragment): KCNJ2_HUMAN - Also known as IRK1. Experimental evidence at protein level: Swiss-Prot protein existence level 1. Probably participates in establishing action potential waveform and excitability of neuronal and muscle tissues. Inward rectifier potassium channels are characterized by a greater tendency to allow potassium to flow into the cell rather than out of it. Their voltage dependence is regulated by the concentration of extracellular potassium; as external potassium is raised, the voltage range of the channel opening shifts to more positive voltages. The inward rectification is mainly due t
   2470..3186    +  CDS            EYFP: enhanced YFP mammalian codon-optimized
   3213..3237    +  misc_feature   MCS (fragment): pBluescript multiple cloning site
   3237..3825    +  misc_feature   WPRE: woodchuck hepatitis virus posttranscriptional regulatory element
   3857..4333    +  polyA_signal   hGH poly(A) signal: human growth hormone polyadenylation signal
   4373..4513    +  repeat_region  AAV2 ITR: inverted terminal repeat of adeno-associated virus serotype 2 inverted
   4518..4569    -  misc_feature   bom (fragment): basis of mobility region from pBR322
   4588..5043    +  rep_origin     f1 ori (sequence partly withheld): f1 bacteriophage origin of replication; arrow indicates direction of (+) strand synthesis
   5044..5093    -  misc_feature   bom (fragment): basis of mobility region from pBR322
   5195..5230    -  CDS            rop (fragment): Rop protein, which maintains plasmids at low copy number; rop
   5325..5429    +  promoter       AmpR promoter: bla
   5430..6290    +  CDS            AmpR: β-lactamase; bla; confers resistance to ampicillin, carbenicillin, and related antibiotics
   6461..7049    +  rep_origin     ori: high-copy-number ColE1/pMB1/pBR322/pUC origin of replication
>Addgene plasmid #183530 | pAAV-CaMKIIa-hsChRmine-eYFP-WPRE | addgene full sequence | sequence record 362028 | Addgene NGS Result
CCTGCAGGCAGCTGCGCGCTCGCTCGCTCACTGAGGCCGCCCGGGCGTCGGGCGACCTTTGGTCGCCCGG
CCTCAGTGAGCGAGCGAGCGCGCAGAGAGGGAGTGGCCAACTCCATCACTAGGGGTTCCTGCGGCCGCAC
GCGTTTAACATTATGGCCTTAGGTCACTTCATCTCCATGGGGTTCTTCTTCTGATTTTCTAGAAAATGAG
ATGGGGGTGCAGAGAGCTTCCTCAGTGACCTGCCCAGGGTCACATCAGAAATGTCAGAGCTAGAACTTGA
ACTCAGATTACTAATCTTAAATTCCATGCCTTGGGGGCATGCAAGTACGATATACAGAAGGAGTGAACTC
ATTAGGGCAGATGACCAATGAGTTTAGGAAAGAAGAGTCCAGGGCAGGGTACATCTACACCACCCGCCCA
GCCCTGGGTGAGTCCAGCCACGTTCACCTCATTATAGTTGCCTCTCTCCAGTCCTACCTTGACGGGAAGC
ACAAGCAGAAACTGGGACAGGAGCCCCAGGAGACCAAATCTTCATGGTCCCTCTGGGAGGATGGGTGGGG
AGAGCTGTGGCAGAGGCCTCAGGAGGGGCCCTGCTGCTCAGTGGTGACAGATAGGGGTGAGAAAGCAGAC
AGAGTCATTCCGTCAGCATTCTGGGTCTGTTTGGTACTTCTTCTCACGCTAAGGTGGCGGTGTGATATGC
ACAATGGCTAAAAAGCAGGGAGAGCTGGAAAGAAACAAGGACAGAGACAGAGGCCAAGTCAACCAGACCA
ATTCCCAGAGGAAGCAAAGAAACCATTACAGAGACTACAAGGGGGAAGGGAAGGAGAGATGAATTAGCTT
CCCCTGTAAACCTTAGAACCCAGCTGTTGCCAGGGCAACGGGGCAATACCTGTCTCTTCAGAGGAGATGA
AGTTGCCAGGGTAACTACATCCTGTCTTTCTCAAGGACCATCCCAGAATGTGGCACCCACTAGCCGTTAC
CATAGCAACTGCCTCTTTGCCCCACTTAATCCCATCCCGTCTGTTAAAAGGGCCCTATAGTTGGAGGTGG
GGGAGGTAGGAAGAGCGATGATCACTTGTGGACTAAGTTTGTTCGCATCCCCTTCTCCAACCCCCTCAGT
ACATCACCCTGGGGGAACAGGGTCCACTTGCTCCTGGGCCCACACAGTCCTGCAGTATTGTGTATATAAG
GCCAGGGCAAAGAGGAGCAGGTTTTAAAGTGAAAGGCAGGCAGGTGTTGGGGAGGCAGTTACCGGGGCAA
CGGGAACAGGGCGTTTCGGAGGTGGTTGCCATGGGGACCTGGATGCTGACGAAGGCTCGCGAGGCTGTGA
GCAGCCACAGTGCCCTGCTCAGAAGCCCCAAGCTCGTCAGTCAAGCCGGTTCTCCGTTTGCACTCAGGAG
CACGGGCAGGCGAGTGGCCCCTAGTTCTGGGGGCAGCTCTAGAGCGGTACCGGATCCCCGGGTACCGGTG
CCACCATGGCACACGCACCAGGCACCGACCAGATGTTCTACGTGGGCACAATGGACGGCTGGTATCTGGA
TACCAAGCTGAACTCCGTGGCCATCGGCGCCAGGTGGTCTTGCTTTATCGTGCTGACAATCACCACATTC
TACCTGGGCTATGAGTCCTGGACATCTCGGGGCCCTAGCAAGAGAACCTCCTTTTACGCCGGCTATCAGG
AGGAGCAGAACCTGGCCCTGTTTGTGAATTTCTTTGCCATGCTGAGCTACTTCGGCAAGATCGTGGCCGA
CACACTGGGCCACAACTTCGGCGATGTGGGCCCCTTCATCATCGGCTTCGGCAATTACAGGTATGCCGAC
TACATGCTGACCTGCCCAATGCTGGTGTACGATCTGCTGTATCAGCTGAGGGCCCCCTATCGCGTGTCTT
GTAGCGCCATCATCTTTGCCATCCTGATGTCTGGCGTGCTGGCCGAGTTCTACGCAGAGGGCGACCCTAG
GCTGAGGAATGGCGCCTACGCCTGGTATGGCTTTGGCTGTTTCTGGTTTATCTTCGCCTACTCTATCGTG
ATGAGCATCGTGGCCAAGCAGTATAGCCGGCTGGCCCAGCTGGCCCAGGATACAGGCGCCGAGCACAGCC
TGCACGTGCTGAAGTTCGCCGTGTTTACCTTCTCCATGCTGTGGATTCTGTTTCCCCTGGTGTGGGCCAT
CTGCCCTAGAGGCTTCGGCTGGATCGACGATAACTGGACAGAGGTGGCCCACTGCGTGTGCGACATCGTG
GCCAAGTCCTGTTACGGCTTTGCCCTGGCCCGGTTCAGAAAGACCTATGATGAGGAGCTGTTTCGGCTGC
TGGAGCAGCTGGGACACGACGAGGATGAGTTCCAGAAGCTGGAGCTGGATATGAGGCTGAGCAGCAATGG
CGAGCGCCTGCGGAGACTGTCTGCGGCCGCCAAGAGCAGGATCACCAGCGAGGGCGAGTACATCCCCCTG
GACCAGATCGACATCAACGTGGTGAGCAAGGGCGAGGAGCTGTTCACCGGGGTGGTGCCCATCCTGGTCG
AGCTGGACGGCGACGTAAACGGCCACAAGTTCAGCGTGTCCGGCGAGGGCGAGGGCGATGCCACCTACGG
CAAGCTGACCCTGAAGTTCATCTGCACCACCGGCAAGCTGCCCGTGCCCTGGCCCACCCTCGTGACCACC
TTCGGCTACGGCCTGCAGTGCTTCGCCCGCTACCCCGACCACATGAAGCAGCACGACTTCTTCAAGTCCG
CCATGCCCGAAGGCTACGTCCAGGAGCGCACCATCTTCTTCAAGGACGACGGCAACTACAAGACCCGCGC
CGAGGTGAAGTTCGAGGGCGACACCCTGGTGAACCGCATCGAGCTGAAGGGCATCGACTTCAAGGAGGAC
GGCAACATCCTGGGGCACAAGCTGGAGTACAACTACAACAGCCACAACGTCTATATCATGGCCGACAAGC
AGAAGAACGGCATCAAGGTGAACTTCAAGATCCGCCACAACATCGAGGACGGCAGCGTGCAGCTCGCCGA
CCACTACCAGCAGAACACCCCCATCGGCGACGGCCCCGTGCTGCTGCCCGACAACCACTACCTGAGCTAC
CAGTCCGCCCTGAGCAAAGACCCCAACGAGAAGCGCGATCACATGGTCCTGCTGGAGTTCGTGACCGCCG
CCGGGATCACTCTCGGCATGGACGAGCTGTACAAGTTCTGCTACGAGAACGAGGTGTAATGAGAATTCGA
TATCAAGCTTATCGATAATCAACCTCTGGATTACAAAATTTGTGAAAGATTGACTGGTATTCTTAACTAT
GTTGCTCCTTTTACGCTATGTGGATACGCTGCTTTAATGCCTTTGTATCATGCTATTGCTTCCCGTATGG
CTTTCATTTTCTCCTCCTTGTATAAATCCTGGTTGCTGTCTCTTTATGAGGAGTTGTGGCCCGTTGTCAG
GCAACGTGGCGTGGTGTGCACTGTGTTTGCTGACGCAACCCCCACTGGTTGGGGAATTGCCACCACCTGT
CAGCTCCTTTCCGGAACTTTCGCTTTCCCCCTCCCTATTGCCACGGCGGAACTCATCGCCGCCTGCCTTG
CCCGCTGCTGGACAGGGGCTCGGCTGTTGGGCACTGACAATTCCGTGGTGTTGTCGGGGAAATCATCGTC
CTTTCCTTGGCTGCTCGCCTATGTTGCCACCTGGATTCTGCGCGGGACGTCCTTCTGCTACGTCCCTTCG
GCCCTCAATCCAGCGGACCTTCCTTCCCGCGGCCTGCTGCCGGCTCTGCGGCCTCTTCCGCGTCTTCGCC
TTCGCCCTCAGACGAGTCGGATCTCCCTTTGGGCCGCCTCCCCGCATCGATACCGAGCGCTGCTCGAGAG
ATCTACGGGTGGCATCCCTGTGACCCCTCCCCAGTGCCTCTCCTGGCCCTGGAAGTTGCCACTCCAGTGC
CCACCAGCCTTGTCCTAATAAAATTAAGTTGCATCATTTTGTCTGACTAGGTGTCCTTCTATAATATTAT
GGGGTGGAGGGGGGTGGTATGGAGCAAGGGGCAAGTTGGGAAGACAACCTGTAGGGCCTGCGGGGTCTAT
TGGGAACCAAGCTGGAGTGCAGTGGCACAATCTTGGCTCACTGCAATCTCCGCCTCCTGGGTTCAAGCGA
TTCTCCTGCCTCAGCCTCCCGAGTTGTTGGGATTCCAGGCATGCATGACCAGGCTCAGCTAATTTTTGTT
TTTTTGGTAGAGACGGGGTTTCACCATATTGGCCAGGCTGGTCTCCAACTCCTAATCTCAGGTGATCTAC
CCACCTTGGCCTCCCAAATTGCTGGGATTACAGGCGTGAACCACTGCTCCCTTCCCTGTCCTTCTGATTT
TGTAGGTAACCACGTGCGGACCGAGCGGCCGCAGGAACCCCTAGTGATGGAGTTGGCCACTCCCTCTCTG
CGCGCTCGCTCGCTCACTGAGGCCGGGCGACCAAAGGTCGCCCGACGCCCGGGCTTTGCCCGGGCGGCCT
CAGTGAGCGAGCGAGCGCGCAGCTGCCTGCAGGGGCGCCTGATGCGGTATTTTCTCCTTACGCATCTGTG
CGGTATTTCACACCGCATA
[95 nt withheld, positions 4570-4664]
T
[46 nt withheld, positions 4666-4711]
C
[141 nt withheld, positions 4713-4853]
CCTTTGACGTTGGAGTCCACGTTCTTT
[37 nt withheld, positions 4881-4917]
ACTCTATCTCGGGCTATTCTTTTGATTTATAAGGGATTTTGCCGATTTCGGTCTATTGGTTAAAAAATGA
GCTGATTTAACAAAAATTTAACGCGAATTTTAACAAAATATTAACGTTTACAATTTTATGGTGCACTCTC
AGTACAATCTGCTCTGATGCCGCATAGTTAAGCCAGCCCCGACACCCGCCAACACCCGCTGACGCGCCCT
GACGGGCTTGTCTGCTCCCGGCATCCGCTTACAGACAAGCTGTGACCGTCTCCGGGAGCTGCATGTGTCA
GAGGTTTTCACCGTCATCACCGAAACGCGCGAGACGAAAGGGCCTCGTGATACGCCTATTTTTATAGGTT
AATGTCATGATAATAATGGTTTCTTAGACGTCAGGTGGCACTTTTCGGGGAAATGTGCGCGGAACCCCTA
TTTGTTTATTTTTCTAAATACATTCAAATATGTATCCGCTCATGAGACAATAACCCTGATAAATGCTTCA
ATAATATTGAAAAAGGAAGAGTATGAGTATTCAACATTTCCGTGTCGCCCTTATTCCCTTTTTTGCGGCA
TTTTGCCTTCCTGTTTTTGCTCACCCAGAAACGCTGGTGAAAGTAAAAGATGCTGAAGATCAGTTGGGTG
CACGAGTGGGTTACATCGAACTGGATCTCAACAGCGGTAAGATCCTTGAGAGTTTTCGCCCCGAAGAACG
TTTTCCAATGATGAGCACTTTTAAAGTTCTGCTATGTGGCGCGGTATTATCCCGTATTGACGCCGGGCAA
GAGCAACTCGGTCGCCGCATACACTATTCTCAGAATGACTTGGTTGAGTACTCACCAGTCACAGAAAAGC
ATCTTACGGATGGCATGACAGTAAGAGAATTATGCAGTGCTGCCATAACCATGAGTGATAACACTGCGGC
CAACTTACTTCTGACAACGATCGGAGGACCGAAGGAGCTAACCGCTTTTTTGCACAACATGGGGGATCAT
GTAACTCGCCTTGATCGTTGGGAACCGGAGCTGAATGAAGCCATACCAAACGACGAGCGTGACACCACGA
TGCCTGTAGCAATGGCAACAACGTTGCGCAAACTATTAACTGGCGAACTACTTACTCTAGCTTCCCGGCA
ACAATTAATAGACTGGATGGAGGCGGATAAAGTTGCAGGACCACTTCTGCGCTCGGCCCTTCCGGCTGGC
TGGTTTATTGCTGATAAATCTGGAGCCGGTGAGCGTGGGTCTCGCGGTATCATTGCAGCACTGGGGCCAG
ATGGTAAGCCCTCCCGTATCGTAGTTATCTACACGACGGGGAGTCAGGCAACTATGGATGAACGAAATAG
ACAGATCGCTGAGATAGGTGCCTCACTGATTAAGCATTGGTAACTGTCAGACCAAGTTTACTCATATATA
CTTTAGATTGATTTAAAACTTCATTTTTAATTTAAAAGGATCTAGGTGAAGATCCTTTTTGATAATCTCA
TGACCAAAATCCCTTAACGTGAGTTTTCGTTCCACTGAGCGTCAGACCCCGTAGAAAAGATCAAAGGATC
TTCTTGAGATCCTTTTTTTCTGCGCGTAATCTGCTGCTTGCAAACAAAAAAACCACCGCTACCAGCGGTG
GTTTGTTTGCCGGATCAAGAGCTACCAACTCTTTTTCCGAAGGTAACTGGCTTCAGCAGAGCGCAGATAC
CAAATACTGTTCTTCTAGTGTAGCCGTAGTTAGGCCACCACTTCAAGAACTCTGTAGCACCGCCTACATA
CCTCGCTCTGCTAATCCTGTTACCAGTGGCTGCTGCCAGTGGCGATAAGTCGTGTCTTACCGGGTTGGAC
TCAAGACGATAGTTACCGGATAAGGCGCAGCGGTCGGGCTGAACGGGGGGTTCGTGCACACAGCCCAGCT
TGGAGCGAACGACCTACACCGAACTGAGATACCTACAGCGTGAGCTATGAGAAAGCGCCACGCTTCCCGA
AGGGAGAAAGGCGGACAGGTATCCGGTAAGCGGCAGGGTCGGAACAGGAGAGCGCACGAGGGAGCTTCCA
GGGGGAAACGCCTGGTATCTTTATAGTCCTGTCGGGTTTCGCCACCTCTGACTTGAGCGTCGATTTTTGT
GATGCTCGTCAGGGGGGCGGAGCCTATGGAAAAACGCCAGCAACGCGGCCTTTTTACGGTTCCTGGCCTT
TTGCTGGCCTTTTGCTCACATGT
